>Addgene plasmid #11715 | V621 pGEX-4T-LP - Acceptor | depositor full sequence | sequence record 7047 | Author sequence
ACGTTATCGACTGCACGGTGCACCAATGCTTCTGGCGTCAGGCAGCCATCGGAAGCTGTGGTATGGCTGT
GCAGGTCGTAAATCACTGCATAATTCGTGTCGCTCAAGGCGCACTCCCGTTCTGGATAATGTTTTTTGCG
CCGACATCATAACGGTTCTGGCAAATATTCTGAAATGAGCTGTTGACAATTAATCATCGGCTCGTATAAT
GTGTGGAATTGTGAGCGGATAACAATTTCACACAGGAAACAGTATTCATGTCCCCTATACTAGGTTATTG
GAAAATTAAGGGCCTTGTGCAACCCACTCGACTTCTTTTGGAATATCTTGAAGAAAAATATGAAGAGCAT
TTGTATGAGCGCGATGAAGGTGATAAATGGCGAAACAAAAAGTTTGAATTGGGTTTGGAGTTTCCCAATC
TTCCTTATTATATTGATGGTGATGTTAAATTAACACAGTCTATGGCCATCATACGTTATATAGCTGACAA
GCACAACATGTTGGGTGGTTGTCCAAAAGAGCGTGCAGAGATTTCAATGCTTGAAGGAGCGGTTTTGGAT
ATTAGATACGGTGTTTCGAGAATTGCATATAGTAAAGACTTTGAAACTCTCAAAGTTGATTTTCTTAGCA
AGCTACCTGAAATGCTGAAAATGTTCGAAGATCGTTTATGTCATAAAACATATTTAAATGGTGATCATGT
AACCCATCCTGACTTCATGTTGTATGACGCTCTTGATGTTGTTTTATACATGGACCCAATGTGCCTGGAT
GCGTTCCCAAAATTAGTTTGTTTTAAAAAACGTATTGAAGCTATCCCACAAATTGATAAGTACTTGAAAT
CCAGCAAGTATATAGCATGGCCTTTGCAGGGCTGGCAAGCCACGTTTGGTGGTGGCGACCATCCTCCAAA
ATCGGATCTGGTTCCGCGTGGATCCATAACTTCGTATAGCATACATTATACGAAGTTATAGATCCAATAT
TATTGAAGCATTTATCAGGGTTATTGTCTCATGAGCGGATACATATTTGAATGTATTTAGAAAAATAAAC
AAATAGGGGTTCCGCGCACATTTCCCCGAAAAGTGCCACCTGACGTGAATTCCCGGGTCGACTCGAGCGG
CCGCATCGTGACTGACTGACGATCTGCCTCGCGCGTTTCGGTGATGACGGTGAAAACCTCTGACACATGC
AGCTCCCGGAGACGGTCACAGCTTGTCTGTAAGCGGATGCCGGGAGCAGACAAGCCCGTCAGGGCGCGTC
AGCGGGTGTTGGCGGGTGTCGGGGCGCAGCCATGACCCAGTCACGTAGCGATAGCGGAGTGTATAATTCT
TGAAGACGAAAGGGCCTCGTGATACGCCTATTTTTATAGGTTAATGTCATGATAATAATGGTTTCTTAGA
CGTCAGGTGGCACTTTTCGGGGAAATGTGCGCGGAACCCCTATTTGTTTATTTTTCTAAATACATTCAAA
TATGTATCCGCTCATGAGACAATAACCCTGATAAATGCTTCAATAATATTGAAAAAGGAAGAGTATGAGT
ATTCAACATTTCCGTGTCGCCCTTATTCCCTTTTTTGCGGCATTTTGCCTTCCTGTTTTTGCTCACCCAG
AAACGCTGGTGAAAGTAAAAGATGCTGAAGATCAGTTGGGTGCACGAGTGGGTTACATCGAACTGGATCT
CAACAGCGGTAAGATCCTTGAGAGTTTTCGCCCCGAAGAACGTTTTCCAATGATGAGCACTTTTAAAGTT
CTGCTATGTGGCGCGGTATTATCCCGTGTTGACGCCGGGCAAGAGCAACTCGGTCGCCGCATACACTATT
CTCAGAATGACTTGGTTGAGTACTCACCAGTCACAGAAAAGCATCTTACGGATGGCATGACAGTAAGAGA
ATTATGCAGTGCTGCCATAACCATGAGTGATAACACTGCGGCCAACTTACTTCTGACAACGATCGGAGGA
CCGAAGGAGCTAACCGCTTTTTTGCACAACATGGGGGATCATGTAACTCGCCTTGATCGTTGGGAACCGG
AGCTGAATGAAGCCATACCAAACGACGAGCGTGACACCACGATGCCTGCAGCAATGGCAACAACGTTGCG
CAAACTATTAACTGGCGAACTACTTACTCTAGCTTCCCGGCAACAATTAATAGACTGGATGGAGGCGGAT
AAAGTTGCAGGACCACTTCTGCGCTCGGCCCTTCCGGCTGGCTGGTTTATTGCTGATAAATCTGGAGCCG
GTGAGCGTGGGTCTCGCGGTATCATTGCAGCACTGGGGCCAGATGGTAAGCCCTCCCGTATCGTAGTTAT
CTACACGACGGGGAGTCAGGCAACTATGGATGAACGAAATAGACAGATCGCTGAGATAGGTGCCTCACTG
ATTAAGCATTGGTAACTGTCAGACCAAGTTTACTCATATATACTTTAGATTGATTTAAAACTTCATTTTT
AATTTAAAAGGATCTAGGTGAAGATCCTTTTTGATAATCTCATGACCAAAATCCCTTAACGTGAGTTTTC
GTTCCACTGAGCGTCAGACCCCGTAGAAAAGATCAAAGGATCTTCTTGAGATCCTTTTTTTCTGCGCGTA
ATCTGCTGCTTGCAAACAAAAAAACCACCGCTACCAGCGGTGGTTTGTTTGCCGGATCAAGAGCTACCAA
CTCTTTTTCCGAAGGTAACTGGCTTCAGCAGAGCGCAGATACCAAATACTGTCCTTCTAGTGTAGCCGTA
GTTAGGCCACCACTTCAAGAACTCTGTAGCACCGCCTACATACCTCGCTCTGCTAATCCTGTTACCAGTG
GCTGCTGCCAGTGGCGATAAGTCGTGTCTTACCGGGTTGGACTCAAGACGATAGTTACCGGATAAGGCGC
AGCGGTCGGGCTGAACGGGGGGTTCGTGCACACAGCCCAGCTTGGAGCGAACGACCTACACCGAACTGAG
ATACCTACAGCGTGAGCTATGAGAAAGCGCCACGCTTCCCGAAGGGAGAAAGGCGGACAGGTATCCGGTA
AGCGGCAGGGTCGGAACAGGAGAGCGCACGAGGGAGCTTCCAGGGGGAAACGCCTGGTATCTTTATAGTC
CTGTCGGGTTTCGCCACCTCTGACTTGAGCGTCGATTTTTGTGATGCTCGTCAGGGGGGCGGAGCCTATG
GAAAAACGCCAGCAACGCGGCCTTTTTACGGTTCCTGGCCTTTTGCTGGCCTTTTGCTCACATGTTCTTT
CCTGCGTTATCCCCTGATTCTGTGGATAACCGTATTACCGCCTTTGAGTGAGCTGATACCGCTCGCCGCA
GCCGAACGACCGAGCGCAGCGAGTCAGTGAGCGAGGAAGCGGAAGAGCGCCTGATGCGGTATTTTCTCCT
TACGCATCTGTGCGGTATTTCACACCGCATAAATTCCGACACCATCGAATGGTGCAAAACCTTTCGCGGT
ATGGCATGATAGCGCCCGGAAGAGAGTCAATTCAGGGTGGTGAATGTGAAACCAGTAACGTTATACGATG
TCGCAGAGTATGCCGGTGTCTCTTATCAGACCGTTTCCCGCGTGGTGAACCAGGCCAGCCACGTTTCTGC
GAAAACGCGGGAAAAAGTGGAAGCGGCGATGGCGGAGCTGAATTACATTCCCAACCGCGTGGCACAACAA
CTGGCGGGCAAACAGTCGTTGCTGATTGGCGTTGCCACCTCCAGTCTGGCCCTGCACGCGCCGTCGCAAA
TTGTCGCGGCGATTAAATCTCGCGCCGATCAACTGGGTGCCAGCGTGGTGGTGTCGATGGTAGAACGAAG
CGGCGTCGAAGCCTGTAAAGCGGCGGTGCACAATCTTCTCGCGCAACGCGTCAGTGGGCTGATCATTAAC
TATCCGCTGGATGACCAGGATGCCATTGCTGTGGAAGCTGCCTGCACTAATGTTCCGGCGTTATTTCTTG
ATGTCTCTGACCAGACACCCATCAACAGTATTATTTTCTCCCATGAAGACGGTACGCGACTGGGCGTGGA
GCATCTGGTCGCATTGGGTCACCAGCAAATCGCGCTGTTAGCGGGCCCATTAAGTTCTGTCTCGGCGCGT
CTGCGTCTGGCTGGCTGGCATAAATATCTCACTCGCAATCAAATTCAGCCGATAGCGGAACGGGAAGGCG
ACTGGAGTGCCATGTCCGGTTTTCAACAAACCATGCAAATGCTGAATGAGGGCATCGTTCCCACTGCGAT
GCTGGTTGCCAACGATCAGATGGCGCTGGGCGCAATGCGCGCCATTACCGAGTCCGGGCTGCGCGTTGGT
GCGGATATCTCGGTAGTGGGATACGACGATACCGAAGACAGCTCATGTTATATCCCGCCGTTAACCACCA
TCAAACAGGATTTTCGCCTGCTGGGGCAAACCAGCGTGGACCGCTTGCTGCAACTCTCTCAGGGCCAGGC
GGTGAAGGGCAATCAGCTGTTGCCCGTCTCACTGGTGAAAAGAAAAACCACCCTGGCGCCCAATACGCAA
ACCGCCTCTCCCCGCGCGTTGGCCGATTCATTAATGCAGCTGGCACGACAGGTTTCCCGACTGGAAAGCG
GGCAGTGAGCGCAACGCAATTAATGTGAGTTAGCTCACTCATTAGGCACCCCAGGCTTTACACTTTATGC
TTCCGGCTCGTATGTTGTGTGGAATTGTGAGCGGATAACAATTTCACACAGGAAACAGCTATGACCATGA
TTACGGATTCACTGGCCGTCGTTTTACAACGTCGTGACTGGGAAAACCCTGGCGTTACCCAACTTAATCG
CCTTGCAGCACATCCCCCTTTCGCCAGCTGGCGTAATAGCGAAGAGGCCCGCACCGATCGCCCTTCCCAA
CAGTTGCGCAGCCTGAATGGCGAATGGCGCTTTGCCTGGTTTCCGGCACCAGAAGCGGTGCCGGAAAGCT
GGCTGGAGTGCGATCTTCCTGAGGCCGATACTGTCGTCGTCCCCTCAAACTGGCAGATGCACGGTTACGA
TGCGCCCATCTACACCAACGTAACCTATCCCATTACGGTCAATCCGCCGTTTGTTCCCACGGAGAATCCG
ACGGGTTGTTACTCGCTCACATTTAATGTTGATGAAAGCTGGCTACAGGAAGGCCAGACGCGAATTATTT
TTGATGGCGTTGGAATT
Features (pLannotate 1.2.2; 18 found; start..end, strand, type, name):
      6..107     -  CDS            yciV (fragment): RNAAM_ECOLI - Also known as trpH From Escherichia coli (strain K12).
    183..211     +  promoter       tac promoter: strong E. coli promoter; hybrid between the trp and lac UV5 promoters
    219..235     +  protein_bind   lac operator: The lac repressor binds to the lac operator to inhibit transcription in E. coli. This inhibition can be relieved by adding lactose or isopropyl-β-D-thiogalactopyranoside (IPTG). lac repressor encoded by lacI
    258..911     +  CDS            GST26_SCHJA: Experimental evidence at protein level: Swiss-Prot protein existence level 1. GST isoenzymes appear to play a central role in the parasite detoxification system. Other functions are also suspected including a role in increasing the solubility of haematin in the parasite gut. From Schistosoma japonicum (Blood fluke).
    936..969     +  protein_bind   loxP: Cre-mediated recombination occurs in the 8-bp core sequence (GCATACAT). Cre recombinase
    975..1066    -  promoter       AmpR promoter (fragment): bla
   1144..1183    +  CDS            rop (fragment): Rop protein, which maintains plasmids at low copy number; rop
   1285..1325    +  misc_feature   bom (fragment): basis of mobility region from pBR322
   1430..1534    +  promoter       AmpR promoter: bla
   1535..2395    +  CDS            AmpR: β-lactamase; bla; confers resistance to ampicillin, carbenicillin, and related antibiotics
   2566..3154    +  rep_origin     ori: high-copy-number ColE1/pMB1/pBR322/pUC origin of replication
   3340..3391    -  misc_feature   bom (fragment): basis of mobility region from pBR322
   3398..3475    +  promoter       lacIq promoter: lacI (mutant); In the lacIq allele, a single base change in the promoter boosts expression of the lacI gene about 10-fold.
   3476..4558    +  CDS            lacI: lac repressor; lacI; The lac repressor binds to the lac operator to inhibit transcription in E. coli. This inhibition can be relieved by adding lactose or isopropyl-β-D-thiogalactopyranoside (IPTG).
   4571..4592    +  protein_bind   CAP binding site: CAP binding activates transcription in the presence of cAMP. E. coli catabolite activator protein
   4607..4637    +  promoter       lac promoter: promoter for the E. coli lac operon
   4645..4661    +  protein_bind   lac operator: The lac repressor binds to the lac operator to inhibit transcription in E. coli. This inhibition can be relieved by adding lactose or isopropyl-β-D-thiogalactopyranoside (IPTG). lac repressor encoded by lacI
   4681..4854    +  CDS            lacZα: LacZα fragment of β-galactosidase; lacZ fragment
