[The description below was written by a language model from this plasmid's Addgene catalogue record and pLannotate feature annotations shown in this document.]
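Description:
V621 pGEX-4T-LP - Acceptor is an empty bacterial expression backbone of 5,127 bp that serves as an acceptor vector in the Creator Splice system, a Cre/lox-based method for transferring open reading frames from a donor plasmid into different expression contexts. The record lists no formal backbone, but the name and feature table point to a pGEX-4T-type architecture. It is maintained in E. coli at high copy through a ColE1/pMB1-family origin and selected with ampicillin via the β-lactamase gene and its promoter. Short fragments of rop, bom and yciV annotated in the sequence appear to be backbone remnants rather than functional elements.

The expression unit consists of the strong hybrid tac promoter followed by a lac operator, driving the Schistosoma japonicum glutathione S-transferase coding sequence. The plasmid also carries lacI under the lacIq promoter, so it supplies abundant repressor itself and keeps expression off until IPTG is added. A single loxP site sits just downstream of GST, in place of a gene insert. Cre-mediated recombination with a loxP-flanked donor cassette would place the incoming coding sequence after GST, giving an N-terminal GST fusion suited to glutathione affinity purification or pull-down experiments. A reverse-oriented partial AmpR promoter lies immediately after the loxP site; the record does not state its role. A lac promoter/operator with a lacZα fragment is also present downstream of lacI. No insert is included, and the record does not state whether a protease cleavage site lies between GST and loxP.

The associated work concerns adapting the Creator recombination system for proteomics applications.
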