Addgene plasmid #11715: V621 pGEX-4T-LP - Acceptor
Purpose: (Empty Backbone)
Depositing lab: Tony Pawson. Depositing organization: Sinai Health System. Publication: Modification of the Creator recombination system for proteomics applications--improved expression by addition of splice sites. Colwill K, Wells CD, Elder K, Goudreault M, Hersi K, Kulkarni S, Hardy WR, Pawson T, Morin GB. BMC Biotechnol. 2006 Mar 6;6:13. doi: 10.1186/1472-6750-6-13. PubMed 16519801.
Backbone
  Vector backbone: NA
  Backbone size (bp): 5127
  Vector type: Bacterial Expression, Cre/Lox ; Acceptor vector
Growth in bacteria
  Bacterial resistance: Ampicillin, 100 μg/mL
  Growth temperature: 37°C
  Growth strain: DH5alpha
  Copy number: High Copy
Gene/Insert
  Gene/Insert name: None
  Tag / fusion protein: GST (N terminal on backbone)
  Cloning method: Restriction Enzyme
  Sequencing primers: 5′ pGEX3
Terms and licenses: Academic/Nonprofit Terms; Industry Terms
Depositor comments: Acceptor vector for the Creator Splice system.
How to cite: V621 pGEX-4T-LP - Acceptor was a gift from Tony Pawson (Addgene plasmid # 11715 ; http://n2t.net/addgene:11715 ; RRID:Addgene_11715)
