>Addgene plasmid #11715 | V621 pGEX-4T-LP - Acceptor | addgene partial sequence | sequence record 18396 | 11715 with pGEX5'
ATCGGATCTGGTTCCGCGTGGATCCATAACTTCGTATAGCATACATTATACGAAGTTATAGATCCAATAT
TATTGAAGCATTTATCAGGGTTATTGTCTCATGAGCGGATACATATTTGAATGTATTTAGAAAAATAAAC
AAATAGGGGTTCCGCGCACATTTCCCCGAAAAGTGCCACCTGACGTGAATTCCCGGGTCGACTCGAGCGG
CCGCATCGTGACTGACTGACGATCTGCCTCGCGCGTTTCGGTGATGACGGTGAAAACCTCTGACACATGC
AGCTCCCGGAGACGGTCACAGCTTGTCTGTAAGCGGATGCCGGGAGCATACAAGCCCGTCAGGGCGCGTC
AGCGGGTGTTGGCGGGTGTCGGGGCGCAGCCATGACCCAGTCACGTAGCGATAGCGGAGTGTATAATTCT
TGAAGACGACAGGGCCTCGTGATACGCCTATTTTTATAGGTTAATGT
